>Addgene plasmid #209724 | plenti.CamKII.(cyto).iATPSnFR2.A95A.A119L.HaloTag | addgene full sequence | sequence record 414454 | Addgene NGS Result
CGACGGATCGGGAGATCTCCCGATCCCCTATGGTGCACTCTCAGTACAATCTGCTCTGATGCCGCATAGT
TAAGCCAGTATCTGCTCCCTGCTTGTGTGTTGGAGGTCGCTGAGTAGTGCGCGAGCAAAATTTAAGCTAC
AACAAGGCAAGGCTTGACCGACAATTGCATGAAGAATCTGCTTAGGGTTAGGCGTTTTGCGCTGCTTCGC
GATGTACGGGCCAGATATACGCGTTGACATTGATTATTGACTAGTTATTAATAGTAATCAATTACGGGGT
CATTAGTTCATAGCCCATATATGGAGTTCCGCGTTACATAACTTACGGTAAATGGCCCGCCTGGCTGACC
GCCCAACGACCCCCGCCCATTGACGTCAATAATGACGTATGTTCCCATAGTAACGCCAATAGGGACTTTC
CATTGACGTCAATGGGTGGAGTATTTACGGTAAACTGCCCACTTGGCAGTACATCAAGTGTATCATATGC
CAAGTACGCCCCCTATTGACGTCAATGACGGTAAATGGCCCGCCTGGCATTATGCCCAGTACATGACCTT
ATGGGACTTTCCTACTTGGCAGTACATCTACGTATTAGTCATCGCTATTACCATGGTGATGCGGTTTTGG
CAGTACATCAATGGGCGTGGATAGCGGTTTGACTCACGGGGATTTCCAAGTCTCCACCCCATTGACGTCA
ATGGGAGTTTGTTTTGGCACCAAAATCAACGGGACTTTCCAAAATGTCGTAACAACTCCGCCCCATTGAC
GCAAATGGGCGGTAGGCGTGTACGGTGGGAGGTCTATATAAGCAGCGCGTTTTGCCTGTACTGGGTCTCT
CTGGTTAGACCAGATCTGAGCCTGGGAGCTCTCTGGCTAACTAGGGAACCCACTGCTTAAGCCTCAATAA
AGCTTGCCTTGAGTGCTTCAAGTAGTGTGTGCCCGTCTGTTGTGTGACTCTGGTAACTAGAGATCCCTCA
GACCCTTTTAGTCAGTGTGGAAAATCTCTAGCAGTGGCGCCCGAACAGGGACTTGAAAGCGAAAGGGAAA
CCAGAGGAGCTCTCTCGACGCAGGACTCGGCTTGCTGAAGCGCGCACGGCAAGAGGCGAGGGGCGGCGAC
TGGTGAGTACGCCAAAAATTTTGACTAGCGGAGGCTAGAAGGAGAGAGATGGGTGCGAGAGCGTCAGTAT
TAAGCGGGGGAGAATTAGATCGCGATGGGAAAAAATTCGGTTAAGGCCAGGGGGAAAGAAAAAATATAAA
TTAAAACATATAGTATGGGCAAGCAGGGAGCTAGAACGATTCGCAGTTAATCCTGGCCTGTTAGAAACAT
CAGAAGGCTGTAGACAAATACTGGGACAGCTACAACCATCCCTTCAGACAGGATCAGAAGAACTTAGATC
ATTATATAATACAGTAGCAACCCTCTATTGTGTGCATCAAAGGATAGAGATAAAAGACACCAAGGAAGCT
TTAGACAAGATAGAGGAAGAGCAAAACAAAAGTAAGACCACCGCACAGCAAGCGGCCGCTGATCTTCAGA
CCTGGAGGAGGAGATATGAGGGACAATTGGAGAAGTGAATTATATAAATATAAAGTAGTAAAAATTGAAC
CATTAGGAGTAGCACCCACCAAGGCAAAGAGAAGAGTGGTGCAGAGAGAAAAAAGAGCAGTGGGAATAGG
AGCTTTGTTCCTTGGGTTCTTGGGAGCAGCAGGAAGCACTATGGGCGCAGCGTCAATGACGCTGACGGTA
CAGGCCAGACAATTATTGTCTGGTATAGTGCAGCAGCAGAACAATTTGCTGAGGGCTATTGAGGCGCAAC
AGCATCTGTTGCAACTCACAGTCTGGGGCATCAAGCAGCTCCAGGCAAGAATCCTGGCTGTGGAAAGATA
CCTAAAGGATCAACAGCTCCTGGGGATTTGGGGTTGCTCTGGAAAACTCATTTGCACCACTGCTGTGCCT
TGGAATGCTAGTTGGAGTAATAAATCTCTGGAACAGATTTGGAATCACACGACCTGGATGGAGTGGGACA
GAGAAATTAACAATTACACAAGCTTAATACACTCCTTAATTGAAGAATCGCAAAACCAGCAAGAAAAGAA
TGAACAAGAATTATTGGAATTAGATAAATGGGCAAGTTTGTGGAATTGGTTTAACATAACAAATTGGCTG
TGGTATATAAAATTATTCATAATGATAGTAGGAGGCTTGGTAGGTTTAAGAATAGTTTTTGCTGTACTTT
CTATAGTGAATAGAGTTAGGCAGGGATATTCACCATTATCGTTTCAGACCCACCTCCCAACCCCGAGGGG
ACCCGACAGGCCCGAAGGAATAGAAGAAGAAGGTGGAGAGAGAGACAGAGACAGATCCATTCGATTAGTG
AACGGATCGGCACTGCGTGCGCCAATTCTGCAGACAAATGGCAGTATTCATCCACAATTTTAAAAGAAAA
GGGGGGATTGGGGGGTACAGTGCAGGGGAAAGAATAGTAGACATAATAGCAACAGACATACAAACTAAAG
AATTACAAAAACAAATTACAAAAATTCAAAATTTTCGGGTTTATTACAGGGACAGCAGAGATCCAGTTTG
GTTAATTAACATTATGGCCTTAGGTCACTTCATCTCCATGGGGTTCTTCTTCTGATTTTCTAGAAAATGA
GATGGGGGTGCAGAGAGCTTCCTCAGTGACCTGCCCAGGGTCACATCAGAAATGTCAGAGCTAGAACTTG
AACTCAGATTACTAATCTTAAATTCCATGCCTTGGGGGCATGCAAGTACGATATACAGAAGGAGTGAACT
CATTAGGGCAGATGACCAATGAGTTTAGGAAAGAAGAGTCCAGGGCAGGGTACATCTACACCACCCGCCC
AGCCCTGGGTGAGTCCAGCCACGTTCACCTCATTATAGTTGCCTCTCTCCAGTCCTACCTTGACGGGAAG
CACAAGCAGAAACTGGGACAGGAGCCCCAGGAGACCAAATCTTCATGGTCCCTCTGGGAGGATGGGTGGG
GAGAGCTGTGGCAGAGGCCTCAGGAGGGGCCCTGCTGCTCAGTGGTGACAGATAGGGGTGAGAAAGCAGA
CAGAGTCATTCCGTCAGCATTCTGGGTCTGTTTGGTACTTCTTCTCACGCTAAGGTGGCGGTGTGATATG
CACAATGGCTAAAAAGCAGGGAGAGCTGGAAAGAAACAAGGACAGAGACAGAGGCCAAGTCAACCAGACC
AATTCCCAGAGGAAGCAAAGAAACCATTACAGAGACTACAAGGGGGAAGGGAAGGAGAGATGAATTAGCT
TCCCCTGTAAACCTTAGAACCCAGCTGTTGCCAGGGCAACGGGGCAATACCTGTCTCTTCAGAGGAGATG
AAGTTGCCAGGGTAACTACATCCTGTCTTTCTCAAGGACCATCCCAGAATGTGGCACCCACTAGCCGTTA
CCATAGCAACTGCCTCTTTGCCCCACTTAATCCCATCCCGTCTGTTAAAAGGGCCCTATAGTTGGAGGTG
GGGGAGGTAGGAAGAGCGATGATCACTTGTGGACTAAGTTTGTTCGCATCCCCTTCTCCAACCCCCTCAG
TACATCACCCTGGGGGAACAGGGTCCACTTGCTCCTGGGCCCACACAGTCCTGCAGTATTGTGTATATAA
GGCCAGGGCAAAGAGGAGCAGGTTTTAAAGTGAAAGGCAGGCAGGTGTTGGGGAGGCAGTTACCGGGGCA
ACGGGAACAGGGCGTTTCGGAGGTGGTTGCCATGGGGACCTGGATGCTGACGAAGGCTCGCGAGGCTGTG
AGCAGCCACAGTGCCCTGCTCAGAAGCCCCAAGCTCGTCAGTCAAGCCGGTTCTCCGTTTGCACTCAGGA
GCACGGGCAGGCGAGTGGCCCCTAGTTCTGGGGGCAGCGGGGGATCCGCCACCATGAAGACTATTCACGT
GAGTGTCGTAACTCCCGACGGGCCTGTATATGAGGATGACGTTGAAATGGTGAGCGTCAAAGCAAAAAGT
GGCGAGCTCGGTATTCTCCCAGGCCACATTCCCTTGAAAGCTCCCCTAGAGATCAGTGCCGCACGCCTGA
AGAAAGGGGGCAAAACACAGTATATCGCTGTGTCAGGCGGCAACCTCGAAGTGCGGCCTGACAAGGTGAC
CATCTATGCCCAGGCAGCCGAGAGGGCTGAGGATATCGATGTCCTGCGCGCCAAGGCCGCCAAGGAGAGA
GCCGAGCGCCGACTCCAATCACAGGTCCTGGTCGGGAACGTCTATATCACCGCCGACAAGCAGAAGAACG
GCATCAAGGCGAACTTCAAGATCCGCCACAACGTGGAGGACGGCAGCATGCAGCTCGCCGACCACTACCA
GCAGAACACCCCCATCGGCGACGGCCCCGTGCTGCTGCCCGACAACCACTACCTGAGCACCCAGTCCGTG
CTGAGCAAAGACCCTAACGAGAAGCGCGATCACATGGTCCTGCTGGAGTTCGTGACCGCCGCCGGGATCA
CTCTCGGCATGGACGAGCTGTACAAGGGCGGTACCGGAGGGAGCATGAGCAAGGGCGAGGAGCTGTTCAC
CGGGGTGGTGCCCATCCTGGTCGAGCTGGACGGCGACGTAAACGGCCACAAGTTCAGCGTGCGCGGCGAG
GGCGAGGGCGATGCCACCAACGGCAAGCTGACCCTGAAGTTCATCTGCACCACCGGCAAGCTGCCCGTGC
CCTGGCCCACCCTCGTGACCACCCTGACCTACGGCGTGCAGTGCTTCAGCCGCTACCCCGACCACATGAA
GCAGCACGACTTCTTCAAGTCCGCCATGCCCGAAGGCTACGTCCAGGAGCGCACCATCAGCTTCAAGGAC
GACGGCACCTACAAGACCCGCGCCGAGGTGAAGTTCGAGGGCGACACCCTGGTGAACCGCATCGAGCTGA
AGGGCATCGACTTCAAGGAGGACGGCAACATCCTGGGGCACAAGCTGGAGTACAACTTTATTTGTGTGGA
CATCGATTTTAAGCGCGCCGAGCTCTTGCTTAAGCGCGCAATGAATAGGCTCTCAGTTGCCGAAATGAAG
CTGCAGGGCGGAGGCTCGGGCGGAGGTGGGTCGGGTGGCGGCGGATCAATGGCCGAGATCGGCACCGGCT
TCCCCTTCGACCCCCACTACGTGGAGGTGCTGGGCGAGCGCATGCACTACGTTGACGTGGGCCCCCGCGA
CGGCACCCCCGTGCTGTTCCTGCACGGCAACCCCACCAGCAGCTACGTGTGGCGCAACATCATCCCCCAC
GTGGCCCCCACCCACCGCACTATCGCCCCCGACCTGATCGGCATGGGCAAGAGCGACAAGCCCGACCTGG
GCTACTTCTTCGACGACCACGTGCGCTTCATGGACGCCTTCATCGAGGCCCTGGGCCTGGAGGAGGTGGT
GCTGGTGATCCACGACTGGGGCAGCGCCCTGGGCTTCCACTGGGCCAAGCGCAACCCCGAGCGCGTGAAG
GGCATCGCCTTCATGGAGTTCATCCGCCCCATCCCCACCTGGGACGAGTGGCCCGAGTTCGCCCGCGAGA
CCTTCCAGGCCTTCCGCACCACCGACGTGGGCCGCAAGCTGATCATCGACCAGAACGTGTTCATCGAGGG
CACCCTGCCCATGGGCGTGGTGCGCCCCCTGACCGAGGTGGAGATGGACCACTACCGCGAGCCCTTCCTG
AACCCCGTGGACCGCGAGCCCCTGTGGCGCTTCCCCAACGAGCTGCCCATCGCCGGCGAGCCCGCCAACA
TCGTGGCCCTGGTGGAGGAGTACATGGACTGGCTGCACCAGAGCCCCGTGCCCAAGCTGCTGTTCTGGGG
CACCCCCGGCGTGCTGATCCCCCCCGCCGAGGCCGCCCGCCTGGCCAAGAGCCTGCCCAACGTTAAGGCC
GTGGACATCGGCCCCGGCCTGAACCTGCTCCAGGAGGACAACCCCGACCTGATCGGCAGCGAGATCGCCC
GCTGGCTGAGCACCCTCGAGATCAGCGGCTAGGAATTCGATATCAAGCTTATCGATAATCAACCTCTGGA
TTACAAAATTTGTGAAAGATTGACTGGTATTCTTAACTATGTTGCTCCTTTTACGCTATGTGGATACGCT
GCTTTAATGCCTTTGTATCATGCTATTGCTTCCCGTATGGCTTTCATTTTCTCCTCCTTGTATAAATCCT
GGTTGCTGTCTCTTTATGAGGAGTTGTGGCCCGTTGTCAGGCAACGTGGCGTGGTGTGCACTGTGTTTGC
TGACGCAACCCCCACTGGTTGGGGCATTGCCACCACCTGTCAGCTCCTTTCCGGGACTTTCGCTTTCCCC
CTCCCTATTGCCACGGCGGAACTCATCGCCGCCTGCCTTGCCCGCTGCTGGACAGGGGCTCGGCTGTTGG
GCACTGACAATTCCGTGGTGTTGTCGGGGAAATCATCGTCCTTTCCTTGGCTGCTCGCCTGTGTTGCCAC
CTGGATTCTGCGCGGGACGTCCTTCTGCTACGTCCCTTCGGCCCTCAATCCAGCGGACCTTCCTTCCCGC
GGCCTGCTGCCGGCTCTGCGGCCTCTTCCGCGTCTTCGCCTTCGCCCTCAGACGAGTCGGATCTCCCTTT
GGGCCGCCTCCCCGCATCGATACCGTCGACCTCGAGACCTAGAAAAACATGGAGCAATCACAAGTAGCAA
TACAGCAGCTACCAATGCTGATTGTGCCTGGCTAGAAGCACAAGAGGAGGAGGAGGTGGGTTTTCCAGTC
ACACCTCAGGTACCTTTAAGACCAATGACTTACAAGGCAGCTGTAGATCTTAGCCACTTTTTAAAAGAAA
AGGGGGGACTGGAAGGGCTAATTCACTCCCAACGAAGACAAGATATCCTTGATCTGTGGATCTACCACAC
ACAAGGCTACTTCCCTGATTGGCAGAACTACACACCAGGGCCAGGGATCAGATATCCACTGACCTTTGGA
TGGTGCTACAAGCTAGTACCAGTTGAGCAAGAGAAGGTAGAAGAAGCCAATGAAGGAGAGAACACCCGCT
TGTTACACCCTGTGAGCCTGCATGGGATGGATGACCCGGAGAGAGAAGTATTAGAGTGGAGGTTTGACAG
CCGCCTAGCATTTCATCACATGGCCCGAGAGCTGCATCCGGACTGTACTGGGTCTCTCTGGTTAGACCAG
ATCTGAGCCTGGGAGCTCTCTGGCTAACTAGGGAACCCACTGCTTAAGCCTCAATAAAGCTTGCCTTGAG
TGCTTCAAGTAGTGTGTGCCCGTCTGTTGTGTGACTCTGGTAACTAGAGATCCCTCAGACCCTTTTAGTC
AGTGTGGAAAATCTCTAGCAGGGCCCGTTTAAACCCGCTGATCAGCCTCGACTGTGCCTTCTAGTTGCCA
GCCATCTGTTGTTTGCCCCTCCCCCGTGCCTTCCTTGACCCTGGAAGGTGCCACTCCCACTGTCCTTTCC
TAATAAAATGAGGAAATTGCATCGCATTGTCTGAGTAGGTGTCATTCTATTCTGGGGGGTGGGGTGGGGC
AGGACAGCAAGGGGGAGGATTGGGAAGACAATAGCAGGCATGCTGGGGATGCGGTGGGCTCTATGGCTTC
TGAGGCGGAAAGAACCAGCTGGGGCTCTAGGGGGTATCCCC
[124 nt withheld, positions 7602-7725]
C
[91 nt withheld, positions 7727-7817]
A
[49 nt withheld, positions 7819-7867]
CCTTTGACGTTGGAGTCCACGTTCTTT
[37 nt withheld, positions 7895-7931]
ACCCTATCTCGGTCTATTCTTTTGATTTATAAGGGATTTTGCCGATTTCGGCCTATTGGTTAAAAAATGA
GCTGATTTAACAAAAATTTAACGCGAATTAATTCTGTGGAATGTGTGTCAGTTAGGGTGTGGAAAGTCCC
CAGGCTCCCCAGCAGGCAGAAGTATGCAAAGCATGCATCTCAATTAGTCAGCAACCAGGTGTGGAAAGTC
CCCAGGCTCCCCAGCAGGCAGAAGTATGCAAAGCATGCATCTCAATTAGTCAGCAACCATAGTCCCGCCC
CTAACTCCGCCCATCCCGCCCCTAACTCCGCCCAGTTCCGCCCATTCTCCGCCCCATGGCTGACTAATTT
TTTTTATTTATGCAGAGGCCGAGGCCGCCTCTGCCTCTGAGCTATTCCAGAAGTAGTGAGGAGGCTTTTT
TGGAGGCCTAGGCTTTTGCAAAAAGCTCCCGGGAGCTTGTATATCCATTTTCGGATCTGATCAGCACGTG
TTGACAATTAATCATCGGCATAGTATATCGGCATAGTATAATACGACAAGGTGAGGAACTAAACCATGGC
CAAGTTGACCAGTGCCGTTCCGGTGCTCACCGCGCGCGACGTCGCCGGAGCGGTCGAGTTCTGGACCGAC
CGGCTCGGGTTCTCCCGGGACTTCGTGGAGGACGACTTCGCCGGTGTGGTCCGGGACGACGTGACCCTGT
TCATCAGCGCGGTCCAGGACCAGGTGGTGCCGGACAACACCCTGGCCTGGGTGTGGGTGCGCGGCCTGGA
CGAGCTGTACGCCGAGTGGTCGGAGGTCGTGTCCACGAACTTCCGGGACGCCTCCGGGCCGGCCATGACC
GAGATCGGCGAGCAGCCGTGGGGGCGGGAGTTCGCCCTGCGCGACCCGGCCGGCAACTGCGTGCACTTCG
TGGCCGAGGAGCAGGACTGACACGTGCTACGAGATTTCGATTCCACCGCCGCCTTCTATGAAAGGTTGGG
CTTCGGAATCGTTTTCCGGGACGCCGGCTGGATGATCCTCCAGCGCGGGGATCTCATGCTGGAGTTCTTC
GCCCACCCCAACTTGTTTATTGCAGCTTATAATGGTTACAAATAAAGCAATAGCATCACAAATTTCACAA
ATAAAGCATTTTTTTCACTGCATTCTAGTTGTGGTTTGTCCAAACTCATCAATGTATCTTATCATGTCTG
TATACCGTCGACCTCTAGCTAGAGCTTGGCGTAATCATGGTCATAGCTGTTTCCTGTGTGAAATTGTTAT
CCGCTCACAATTCCACACAACATACGAGCCGGAAGCATAAAGTGTAAAGCCTGGGGTGCCTAATGAGTGA
GCTAACTCACATTAATTGCGTTGCGCTCACTGCCCGCTTTCCAGTCGGGAAACCTGTCGTGCCAGCTGCA
TTAATGAATCGGCCAACGCGCGGGGAGAGGCGGTTTGCGTATTGGGCGCTCTTCCGCTTCCTCGCTCACT
GACTCGCTGCGCTCGGTCGTTCGGCTGCGGCGAGCGGTATCAGCTCACTCAAAGGCGGTAATACGGTTAT
CCACAGAATCAGGGGATAACGCAGGAAAGAACATGTGAGCAAAAGGCCAGCAAAAGGCCAGGAACCGTAA
AAAGGCCGCGTTGCTGGCGTTTTTCCATAGGCTCCGCCCCCCTGACGAGCATCACAAAAATCGACGCTCA
AGTCAGAGGTGGCGAAACCCGACAGGACTATAAAGATACCAGGCGTTTCCCCCTGGAAGCTCCCTCGTGC
GCTCTCCTGTTCCGACCCTGCCGCTTACCGGATACCTGTCCGCCTTTCTCCCTTCGGGAAGCGTGGCGCT
TTCTCATAGCTCACGCTGTAGGTATCTCAGTTCGGTGTAGGTCGTTCGCTCCAAGCTGGGCTGTGTGCAC
GAACCCCCCGTTCAGCCCGACCGCTGCGCCTTATCCGGTAACTATCGTCTTGAGTCCAACCCGGTAAGAC
ACGACTTATCGCCACTGGCAGCAGCCACTGGTAACAGGATTAGCAGAGCGAGGTATGTAGGCGGTGCTAC
AGAGTTCTTGAAGTGGTGGCCTAACTACGGCTACACTAGAAGAACAGTATTTGGTATCTGCGCTCTGCTG
AAGCCAGTTACCTTCGGAAAAAGAGTTGGTAGCTCTTGATCCGGCAAACAAACCACCGCTGGTAGCGGTG
GTTTTTTTGTTTGCAAGCAGCAGATTACGCGCAGAAAAAAAGGATCTCAAGAAGATCCTTTGATCTTTTC
TACGGGGTCTGACGCTCAGTGGAACGAAAACTCACGTTAAGGGATTTTGGTCATGAGATTATCAAAAAGG
ATCTTCACCTAGATCCTTTTAAATTAAAAATGAAGTTTTAAATCAATCTAAAGTATATATGAGTAAACTT
GGTCTGACAGTTACCAATGCTTAATCAGTGAGGCACCTATCTCAGCGATCTGTCTATTTCGTTCATCCAT
AGTTGCCTGACTCCCCGTCGTGTAGATAACTACGATACGGGAGGGCTTACCATCTGGCCCCAGTGCTGCA
ATGATACCGCGAGACCCACGCTCACCGGCTCCAGATTTATCAGCAATAAACCAGCCAGCCGGAAGGGCCG
AGCGCAGAAGTGGTCCTGCAACTTTATCCGCCTCCATCCAGTCTATTAATTGTTGCCGGGAAGCTAGAGT
AAGTAGTTCGCCAGTTAATAGTTTGCGCAACGTTGTTGCCATTGCTACAGGCATCGTGGTGTCACGCTCG
TCGTTTGGTATGGCTTCATTCAGCTCCGGTTCCCAACGATCAAGGCGAGTTACATGATCCCCCATGTTGT
GCAAAAAAGCGGTTAGCTCCTTCGGTCCTCCGATCGTTGTCAGAAGTAAGTTGGCCGCAGTGTTATCACT
CATGGTTATGGCAGCACTGCATAATTCTCTTACTGTCATGCCATCCGTAAGATGCTTTTCTGTGACTGGT
GAGTACTCAACCAAGTCATTCTGAGAATAGTGTATGCGGCGACCGAGTTGCTCTTGCCCGGCGTCAATAC
GGGATAATACCGCGCCACATAGCAGAACTTTAAAAGTGCTCATCATTGGAAAACGTTCTTCGGGGCGAAA
ACTCTCAAGGATCTTACCGCTGTTGAGATCCAGTTCGATGTAACCCACTCGTGCACCCAACTGATCTTCA
GCATCTTTTACTTTCACCAGCGTTTCTGGGTGAGCAAAAACAGGAAGGCAAAATGCCGCAAAAAAGGGAA
TAAGGGCGACACGGAAATGTTGAATACTCATACTCTTCCTTTTTCAATATTATTGAAGCATTTATCAGGG
TTATTGTCTCATGAGCGGATACATATTTGAATGTATTTAGAAAAATAAACAAATAGGGGTTCCGCGCACA
TTTCCCCGAAAAGTGCCACCTGACGT
Features (pLannotate 1.2.2; 33 found; start..end, strand, type, name):
     29..81      -  misc_feature   bom (fragment): basis of mobility region from pBR322
    236..615     +  enhancer       CMV enhancer: human cytomegalovirus immediate early enhancer
    616..815     +  promoter       CMV promoter: human cytomegalovirus (CMV) immediate early promoter
    833..1013    +  LTR            5' LTR (truncated): truncated 5' long terminal repeat (LTR) from HIV-1
   1060..1185    +  misc_feature   HIV-1 Ψ: packaging signal of human immunodeficiency virus type 1
   1169..1532    +  CDS            HIV-1 gag (fragment): gag protein from human immunodeficiency virus 1; gag
   1678..1911    +  misc_feature   RRE: The Rev response element (RRE) of HIV-1 allows for Rev-dependent mRNA export from the nucleus to the cytoplasm.
   2288..2388    +  CDS            Rev (fragment): human immunodeficiency virus 1 (HIV-1) Rev protein; rev; enhances nuclear export of unspliced and incompletely spliced viral mRNAs
   2438..2555    +  misc_feature   cPPT/CTS: central polypurine tract and central termination sequence of HIV-1
   2600..3888    +  promoter       CaMKII promoter: promoter for the mouse calcium/calmodulin-dependent kinase II α subunit
   3904..4224    +  CDS            atpC (fragment): ATPE_GEOKA - Experimental evidence at protein level: Swiss-Prot protein existence level 1. Produces ATP from ADP in the presence of a proton gradient across the membrane. From Geobacillus kaustophilus (strain HTA426).
   4237..4956    +  CDS            cEGFP: cEGFP is a basic (constitutively fluorescent) green fluorescent protein published in 2008, derived from Aequorea victoria.
   4969..5040    +  CDS            atpC (fragment): ATPE_BACP3 - Experimental evidence at protein level: Swiss-Prot protein existence level 1. Produces ATP from ADP in the presence of a proton gradient across the membrane. From Bacillus sp. (strain PS3).
   5089..5967    +  CDS            dhaA: DHAA_PSEPV - Experimental evidence at protein level: Swiss-Prot protein existence level 1. Catalyzes hydrolytic cleavage of carbon-halogen bonds in halogenated aliphatic compounds, leading to the formation of the corresponding primary alcohols, halide ions and protons. Has a broad substrate specificity, as it is able to dehalogenate mono- and di- chlorinated and brominated alkanes (up to at least C10), and the two isomers of 1,3-dichloropropene to 3-chloroallyl alcohol; the highest activity was found with 1,2-dibromoethane, while no activity was observed with the analog 1,2-dichloroethane. Fro
   5981..6007    +  misc_feature   MCS (fragment): pBluescript multiple cloning site
   6007..6595    +  misc_feature   WPRE: woodchuck hepatitis virus posttranscriptional regulatory element
   6532..7113    +  CDS            nef (fragment): NEF_HV1H2 - Experimental evidence at protein level: Swiss-Prot protein existence level 1. Extracellular Nef protein targets CD4(+) T-lymphocytes for apoptosis by interacting with CXCR4 surface receptors. From Human immunodeficiency virus type 1 group M subtype B (isolate HXB2) (HIV-1).
   7120..7300    +  LTR            5' LTR (truncated): truncated 5' long terminal repeat (LTR) from HIV-1
   7332..7556    +  polyA_signal   bGH poly(A) signal: bovine growth hormone polyadenylation signal
   7560..7581    +  promoter       SV40 promoter (fragment): SV40 enhancer and early promoter
   7602..8030    +  rep_origin     f1 ori (sequence partly withheld): f1 bacteriophage origin of replication; arrow indicates direction of (+) strand synthesis
   8044..8373    +  promoter       SV40 promoter: SV40 enhancer and early promoter
   8421..8468    +  promoter       EM7 promoter: synthetic bacterial promoter&nbsp
   8487..8861    +  CDS            BleoR: antibiotic-binding protein; Sh ble from Streptoalloteichus hindustanus; confers resistance to bleomycin, phleomycin, and Zeocin™
   8871..8996    +  CDS            ble (fragment): BLE_KLEPN - Experimental evidence at protein level: Swiss-Prot protein existence level 1. Binding protein with a strong affinity to the bleomycin family of antibiotics. Binds to CL990; an antimitotic-antibiotic compound. From Klebsiella pneumoniae.
   8991..9112    +  polyA_signal   SV40 poly(A) signal: SV40 polyadenylation signal
   9183..9205    -  protein_bind   lac operator (fragment): The lac repressor binds to the lac operator to inhibit transcription in E. coli. This inhibition can be relieved by adding lactose or isopropyl-β-D-thiogalactopyranoside (IPTG). lac repressor encoded by lacI
   9209..9239    -  promoter       lac promoter: promoter for the E. coli lac operon
   9254..9275    -  protein_bind   CAP binding site: CAP binding activates transcription in the presence of cAMP. E. coli catabolite activator protein
   9288..9380    -  CDS            lacI (fragment): lac repressor; lacI; The lac repressor binds to the lac operator to inhibit transcription in E. coli. This inhibition can be relieved by adding lactose or isopropyl-β-D-thiogalactopyranoside (IPTG).
   9563..10151   -  rep_origin     ori: high-copy-number ColE1/pMB1/pBR322/pUC origin of replication
  10322..11182   -  CDS            AmpR: β-lactamase; bla; confers resistance to ampicillin, carbenicillin, and related antibiotics
  11183..11287   -  promoter       AmpR promoter: bla
