[The description below was written by a language model from this plasmid's Addgene catalogue record and pLannotate feature annotations shown in this document.]
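Description:
plenti.CamKII.(cyto).iATPSnFR2.A95A.A119L.HaloTag is an HIV-1-based lentiviral transfer plasmid of about 11.3 kb for mammalian expression of a cytosolic, low-affinity, ratiometric ATP sensor. It is propagated in E. coli through a high-copy ColE1/pUC-type origin with ampicillin selection (AmpR under its own promoter), and an f1 origin is also present. The backbone additionally carries an SV40/EM7-driven BleoR cassette with an SV40 poly(A) signal, which could confer Zeocin-family resistance, although the catalogue lists only ampicillin.

The viral genome is transcribed from a CMV enhancer/promoter fused to a truncated 5' LTR, an arrangement typical of Tat-independent vector designs. This is followed by the Ψ packaging signal with a gag fragment, the RRE for Rev-dependent nuclear export, and the cPPT/CTS, which aids nuclear import of the reverse-transcribed genome. A downstream truncated LTR and a bGH poly(A) signal close the unit.

Inside this frame, the mouse CaMKIIα promoter, commonly used to direct expression to excitatory neurons, drives the roughly 2.1 kb insert, which was cloned between BamHI and EcoRI. The annotation shows a circularly permuted GFP inserted between fragments of bacterial F-type ATP synthase epsilon subunit (atpC), which serves as the ATP-binding domain. This is fused to a dehalogenase-derived HaloTag. A WPRE downstream enhances transcript expression. Labelling the HaloTag with a fluorescent ligand gives an ATP-independent reference signal against which green sensor fluorescence can be normalised. The construct name indicates the A95A/A119L variant, and the record associates this construct with lowered affinity. The construct is suited to monitoring intracellular ATP in transfected or transduced cells.
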