Addgene plasmid #209724: plenti.CamKII.(cyto).iATPSnFR2.A95A.A119L.HaloTag
Purpose: Expresses cytosolic low affinity ratiometric ATP sensor
Depositing lab: Timothy Ryan. Depositing organization: Cornell University. Publication: iATPSnFR2: A high-dynamic-range fluorescent sensor for monitoring intracellular ATP. Marvin JS, Kokotos AC, Kumar M, Pulido C, Tkachuk AN, Yao JS, Brown TA, Ryan TA. Proc Natl Acad Sci U S A. 2024 May 21;121(21):e2314604121. doi: 10.1073/pnas.2314604121. Epub 2024 May 15. PubMed 38748581.
Backbone
  Vector backbone: plenti.CamKII
  Total vector size (bp): 11325
  Vector type: Mammalian Expression, Lentiviral
Growth in bacteria
  Bacterial resistance: Ampicillin, 100 μg/mL
  Growth temperature: 37°C
  Growth strain: NEB Stable
  Copy number: High Copy
Gene/Insert
  Gene/Insert name: (cyto).iATPSnFR2.A95A.A119L.HaloTag
  Insert size (bp): 2079
  Promoter: CamKII
  Cloning method: Restriction Enzyme; 5′ cloning site BamHI (unknown if destroyed); 3′ cloning site EcoRI (unknown if destroyed)
  Sequencing primers: 5′ CamKII-F; 3′ WPRE-R
Terms and licenses: Academic/Nonprofit Terms; Industry Terms: Not Available to Industry
Depositor comments: Please visit https://www.biorxiv.org/content/10.1101/2023.08.24.554624v1 for bioRxiv preprint.
How to cite: plenti.CamKII.(cyto).iATPSnFR2.A95A.A119L.HaloTag was a gift from Timothy Ryan (Addgene plasmid # 209724 ; http://n2t.net/addgene:209724 ; RRID:Addgene_209724)
